>Addgene plasmid #160525 | pTricHis-ILY-HB1lock-no charge | addgene full sequence | sequence record 322469 | Addgene NGS Result
AATTCGTGTCGCTCAAGGCGCACTCCCGTTCTGGATAATGTTTTTTGCGCCGACATCATAACGGTTCTGG
CAAATATTCTGAAATGAGCTGTTGACAATTAATCATCCGGCTCGTATAATGTGTGGAATTGTGAGCGGAT
AACAATTTCACACAGGAAACAGCGCCGCTGAGAAAAAGCGAAGCGGCACTGCTCTTTAACAATTTATCAG
ACAATCTGTGTGGGCACTCGACCGGAATTATCGATTAACTTTATTATTAAAAATTAAAGAGGTATATATT
AATGTATCGATTAAATAAGGAGGAATAAACCATGGGGGGTTCTCATCATCATCATCATCATGGTATGGCT
AGCATGACTGGTGGACAGCAAATGGGTCGGGATCTGTACGACGATGACGATAAGGATCGATGGGGATCCG
AAACCCCGACGAAACCGAAAGCGGCCCAGACCGAAAAGAAAACCGAGAAAAAACCGGAAAACAGCAATTC
TGAAGCAGCTAAAAAAGCGCTGAACGATTATATTTGGGGCCTGCAGTACGACAAACTGAACATCCTGACC
CATCAAGGTGAAAAACTGAAAAATCATAGCTCTCGTGAAGCCTTTCACCGTCCGGGCGAATACGTGGTTA
TCGAAAAGAAAAAACAGAGTATCTCCAACGCGACCTCGAAACTGAGCGTGAGTTCCGCCAATGATGACCG
TATTTTTCCGGGCGCGCTGCTGAAAGCTGATCAAAGCCTGCTGGAAAACCTGCCGACCCTGATTCCGGTC
AATCGCGGTAAAACCACGATCTCAGTGAACCTGCCGGGCCTGAAAAACGGTGAATCGAATCTGACGGTCG
AAAACCCGTCAAATTCGACCGTGCGTACGGCGGTTAACAATCTGGTCGAAAAATGGATTCAGAACTACAG
TAAAACCCATGCAGTGCCGGCTCGCATGCAGTACGAAAGCATCTCTGCACAAAGTATGTCCCAGCTGCAA
TGCAAATTTGGCGCCGATTTCAGCAAAGTGGGTGCTCCGCTGAACGTGGACTTTTCATCGGTTCACAAAG
GCGAAAAACAGGTTTTCATCGCAAACTTCCGTCAAGTTTACTACACCGCTTCTGTCGATAGTCCGAACAG
CCCGTCGGCGCTGTTCGGCAGTGGTATTACCCCGACGGACCTGATCAACCGTGGCGTTAATTCCAAAACC
CCGCCGGTCTATGTGTCCAATGTGAGCTATGGCCGCGCGATGTACGTTAAATTTGAAACCACGAGCAAAT
CTACCAAAGTGCAGGCGGCCATCGATGCCGTCGTGAAAGGCGCAAAACTGAAAGCTGGTACGGAATACGC
AGCCATCCTGGCAGCCACCAAAATCACGGCAGTTGTCCTGGGCGGTAATCCGGGCGAAGCCAGCAAAGTT
ATTACCGGTAATATCGATACGCTGAAAGACCTGATTCAGAAAGGTTCGAACTTTAGCGCGCAATCTCCGG
CCGTTCCGATCAGTTATACCACGTCCTTCGTCAAAGATAATAGCATTGCAACCATCCAGTGCAATACGGA
CTATATTGAAACCAAAGTGACGTCTTACAAAGATGGCGCTCTGACCCTGAACCATGACGGTGCGTTTGTC
GCCCGCTTCTATGTGTACTGGGAAGAACTGGGCCACGATGCAGACGGTTATGAAACCATTCGTAGTCGCT
CCTGGTCAGGCAACGGTTATAATCGTGGCGCCCATTACAGCACCACGCTGCGCTTTAAGGGTAACGTTCG
TAATATCCGCGTTAAAGTCCTGGGCGCAACCGGTCTGGCTTGGGAACCGTGGCGTCTGATTTACAGCAAA
AACGATCTGCCGCTGGTGCCGCAGCGCAATATCTCTACCTGGGGCACCACGCTGCACCCGCAATTCGAAG
ATAAAGTGGTTAAAGATAACACGGACTAAGAATTCGAAGCTTGGCTGTTTTGGCGGATGAGAGAAGATTT
TCAGCCTGATACAGATTAAATCAGAACGCAGAAGCGGTCTGATAAAACAGAATTTGCCTGGCGGCAGTAG
CGCGGTGGTCCCACCTGACCCCATGCCGAACTCAGAAGTGAAACGCCGTAGCGCCGATGGTAGTGTGGGG
TCTCCCCATGCGAGAGTAGGGAACTGCCAGGCATCAAATAAAACGAAAGGCTCAGTCGAAAGACTGGGCC
TTTCGTTTTATCTGTTGTTTGTCGGTGAACGCTCTCCTGAGTAGGACAAATCCGCCGGGAGCGGATTTGA
ACGTTGCGAAGCAACGGCCCGGAGGGTGGCGGGCAGGACGCCCGCCATAAACTGCCAGGCATCAAATTAA
GCAGAAGGCCATCCTGACGGATGGCCTTTTTGCGTTTCTACAAACTCTTTTGTTTATTTTTCTAAATACA
TTCAAATATGTATCCGCTCATGAGACAATAACCCTGATAAATGCTTCAATAATATTGAAAAAGGAAGAGT
ATGAGTATTCAACATTTCCGTGTCGCCCTTATTCCCTTTTTTGCGGCATTTTGCCTTCCTGTTTTTGCTC
ACCCAGAAACGCTGGTGAAAGTAAAAGATGCTGAAGATCAGTTGGGTGCACGAGTGGGTTACATCGAACT
GGATCTCAACAGCGGTAAGATCCTTGAGAGTTTTCGCCCCGAAGAACGTTTTCCAATGATGAGCACTTTT
AAAGTTCTGCTATGTGGCGCGGTATTATCCCGTGTTGACGCCGGGCAAGAGCAACTCGGTCGCCGCATAC
ACTATTCTCAGAATGACTTGGTTGAGTACTCACCAGTCACAGAAAAGCATCTTACGGATGGCATGACAGT
AAGAGAATTATGCAGTGCTGCCATAACCATGAGTGATAACACTGCGGCCAACTTACTTCTGACAACGATC
GGAGGACCGAAGGAGCTAACCGCTTTTTTGCACAACATGGGGGATCATGTAACTCGCCTTGATCGTTGGG
AACCGGAGCTGAATGAAGCCATACCAAACGACGAGCGTGACACCACGATGCCTGTAGCAATGGCAACAAC
GTTGCGCAAACTATTAACTGGCGAACTACTTACTCTAGCTTCCCGGCAACAATTAATAGACTGGATGGAG
GCGGATAAAGTTGCAGGACCACTTCTGCGCTCGGCCCTTCCGGCTGGCTGGTTTATTGCTGATAAATCTG
GAGCCGGTGAGCGTGGGTCTCGCGGTATCATTGCAGCACTGGGGCCAGATGGTAAGCCCTCCCGTATCGT
AGTTATCTACACGACGGGGAGTCAGGCAACTATGGATGAACGAAATAGACAGATCGCTGAGATAGGTGCC
TCACTGATTAAGCATTGGTAACTGTCAGACCAAGTTTACTCATATATACTTTAGATTGATTTAAAACTTC
ATTTTTAATTTAAAAGGATCTAGGTGAAGATCCTTTTTGATAATCTCATGACCAAAATCCCTTAACGTGA
GTTTTCGTTCCACTGAGCGTCAGACCCCGTAGAAAAGATCAAAGGATCTTCTTGAGATCCTTTTTTTCTG
CGCGTAATCTGCTGCTTGCAAACAAAAAAACCACCGCTACCAGCGGTGGTTTGTTTGCCGGATCAAGAGC
TACCAACTCTTTTTCCGAAGGTAACTGGCTTCAGCAGAGCGCAGATACCAAATACTGTCCTTCTAGTGTA
GCCGTAGTTAGGCCACCACTTCAAGAACTCTGTAGCACCGCCTACATACCTCGCTCTGCTAATCCTGTTA
CCAGTGGCTGCTGCCAGTGGCGATAAGTCGTGTCTTACCGGGTTGGACTCAAGACGATAGTTACCGGATA
AGGCGCAGCGGTCGGGCTGAACGGGGGGTTCGTGCACACAGCCCAGCTTGGAGCGAACGACCTACACCGA
ACTGAGATACCTACAGCGTGAGCTATGAGAAAGCGCCACGCTTCCCGAAGGGAGAAAGGCGGACAGGTAT
CCGGTAAGCGGCAGGGTCGGAACAGGAGAGCGCACGAGGGAGCTTCCAGGGGGAAACGCCTGGTATCTTT
ATAGTCCTGTCGGGTTTCGCCACCTCTGACTTGAGCGTCGATTTTTGTGATGCTCGTCAGGGGGGCGGAG
CCTATGGAAAAACGCCAGCAACGCGGCCTTTTTACGGTTCCTGGCCTTTTGCTGGCCTTTTGCTCACATG
TTCTTTCCTGCGTTATCCCCTGATTCTGTGGATAACCGTATTACCGCCTTTGAGTGAGCTGATACCGCTC
GCCGCAGCCGAACGACCGAGCGCAGCGAGTCAGTGAGCGAGGAAGCGGAAGAGCGCCTGATGCGGTATTT
TCTCCTTACGCATCTGTGCGGTATTTCACACCGCATATGGTGCACTCTCAGTACAATCTGCTCTGATGCC
GCATAGTTAAGCCAGTATACACTCCGCTATCGCTACGTGACTGGGTCATGGCTGCGCCCCGACACCCGCC
AACACCCGCTGACGCGCCCTGACGGGCTTGTCTGCTCCCGGCATCCGCTTACAGACAAGCTGTGACCGTC
TCCGGGAGCTGCATGTGTCAGAGGTTTTCACCGTCATCACCGAAACGCGCGAGGCAGCAGATCAATTCGC
GCGCGAAGGCGAAGCGGCATGCATTTACGTTGACACCATCGAATGGTGCAAAACCTTTCGCGGTATGGCA
TGATAGCGCCCGGAAGAGAGTCAATTCAGGGTGGTGAATGTGAAACCAGTAACGTTATACGATGTCGCAG
AGTATGCCGGTGTCTCTTATCAGACCGTTTCCCGCGTGGTGAACCAGGCCAGCCACGTTTCTGCGAAAAC
GCGGGAAAAAGTGGAAGCGGCGATGGCGGAGCTGAATTACATTCCCAACCGCGTGGCACAACAACTGGCG
GGCAAACAGTCGTTGCTGATTGGCGTTGCCACCTCCAGTCTGGCCCTGCACGCGCCGTCGCAAATTGTCG
CGGCGATTAAATCTCGCGCCGATCAACTGGGTGCCAGCGTGGTGGTGTCGATGGTAGAACGAAGCGGCGT
CGAAGCCTGTAAAGCGGCGGTGCACAATCTTCTCGCGCAACGCGTCAGTGGGCTGATCATTAACTATCCG
CTGGATGACCAGGATGCCATTGCTGTGGAAGCTGCCTGCACTAATGTTCCGGCGTTATTTCTTGATGTCT
CTGACCAGACACCCATCAACAGTATTATTTTCTCCCATGAAGACGGTACGCGACTGGGCGTGGAGCATCT
GGTCGCATTGGGTCACCAGCAAATCGCGCTGTTAGCGGGCCCATTAAGTTCTGTCTCGGCGCGTCTGCGT
CTGGCTGGCTGGCATAAATATCTCACTCGCAATCAAATTCAGCCGATAGCGGAACGGGAAGGCGACTGGA
GTGCCATGTCCGGTTTTCAACAAACCATGCAAATGCTGAATGAGGGCATCGTTCCCACTGCGATGCTGGT
TGCCAACGATCAGATGGCGCTGGGCGCAATGCGCGCCATTACCGAGTCCGGGCTGCGCGTTGGTGCGGAT
ATCTCGGTAGTGGGATACGACGATACCGAAGACAGCTCATGTTATATCCCGCCGTTAACCACCATCAAAC
AGGATTTTCGCCTGCTGGGGCAAACCAGCGTGGACCGCTTGCTGCAACTCTCTCAGGGCCAGGCGGTGAA
GGGCAATCAGCTGTTGCCCGTCTCACTGGTGAAAAGAAAAACCACCCTGGCGCCCAATACGCAAACCGCC
TCTCCCCGCGCGTTGGCCGATTCATTAATGCAGCTGGCACGACAGGTTTCCCGACTGGAAAGCGGGCAGT
GAGCGCAACGCAATTAATGTAAGTTAGCGCGAATTGATCTGGTTTGACAGCTTATCATCGACTGCACGGT
GCACCAATGCTTCTGGCGTCAGGCAGCCATCGGAAGCTGTGGTATGGCTGTGCAGGTCGTAAATCACTGC
AT
Features (pLannotate 1.2.2; 20 found; start..end, strand, type, name):
     92..121     +  promoter       trc promoter: strong E. coli promoter; hybrid between the trp and lac UV5 promoters
    129..145     +  protein_bind   lac operator: The lac repressor binds to the lac operator to inhibit transcription in E. coli. This inhibition can be relieved by adding lactose or isopropyl-β-D-thiogalactopyranoside (IPTG). lac repressor encoded by lacI
    162..231     +  misc_feature   rrnG antiterminator: antiterminator from the E. coli rrnG leader region (Berg et al., 1989)
    282..308     +  CDS            minicistron: synthetic cistron containing a ribosome binding site (Shine-Dalgarno sequence), for enhancing the bacterial expression of a downstream cistron (Schoner, 1997) This first cistron should terminate 3 bp upstream of the ATG for the second cistron.
    324..344     +  CDS            capTEV™ (fragment): composite tag for in vivo biotinylation, TEV protease cleavage, and 6xHis tagging
    345..377     +  CDS            T7 tag (gene 10 leader): leader peptide from bacteriophage T7 gene 10 promotes efficient translation in E. coli
    381..404     +  CDS            Xpress™ tag: Xpress™ epitope tag, including an enterokinase recognition and cleavage site
    498..1907    +  CDS            ply: TACY_STRP2 - Experimental evidence at protein level: Swiss-Prot protein existence level 1. A cholesterol-dependent toxin that causes cytolysis by forming pores in cholesterol-containing host membranes. After binding to target membranes, the protein undergoes a major conformation change, leading to its insertion in the host membrane and formation of an oligomeric pore complex. Cholesterol is required for binding to host membranes, membrane insertion and pore formation; cholesterol binding is mediated by a Thr-Leu pair in the C-terminus. Can be reversibly inactivated by oxidation. From Streptoco
   2016..2131    +  ncRNA          5S rRNA: Accession: RF00001 - 5S ribosomal RNA
   2135..2221    +  terminator     rrnB T1 terminator: Escherichia coli rrnB; transcription terminator T1 from the E. coli rrnB gene
   2313..2340    +  terminator     rrnB T2 terminator: transcription terminator T2 from the E. coli rrnB gene
   2359..2450    +  promoter       AmpR promoter: bla
   2451..3311    +  CDS            AmpR: β-lactamase; bla; confers resistance to ampicillin, carbenicillin, and related antibiotics
   3482..4070    +  rep_origin     ori: high-copy-number ColE1/pMB1/pBR322/pUC origin of replication
   4256..4396    -  misc_feature   bom: basis of mobility region from pBR322
   4498..4538    -  CDS            rop (fragment): Rop protein, which maintains plasmids at low copy number; rop
   4582..4659    +  promoter       lacIq promoter: lacI (mutant); In the lacIq allele, a single base change in the promoter boosts expression of the lacI gene about 10-fold.
   4660..5742    +  CDS            lacI: lac repressor; lacI; The lac repressor binds to the lac operator to inhibit transcription in E. coli. This inhibition can be relieved by adding lactose or isopropyl-β-D-thiogalactopyranoside (IPTG).
   5784..5801    +  promoter       tet promoter (fragment): E. coli promoter for tetracycline efflux protein gene
   5797..16      -  CDS            yciV (fragment) (across the origin): RNAAM_ECOLI - Also known as trpH From Escherichia coli (strain K12).
