[The description below was written by a language model from this plasmid's Addgene catalogue record and pLannotate feature annotations shown in this document.]
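Description:
pTricHis-ILY-HB1lock-no charge is a 5,882-nt bacterial expression plasmid built on the commercial pTrcHisA-type backbone (recorded as pTricHisA). It produces an engineered variant of intermedilysin (ILY), the cholesterol-dependent cytolysin of Streptococcus intermedius. The plasmid replicates in E. coli from a high-copy ColE1/pMB1-family origin, with a pBR322 bom region and only a fragment of rop. It is selected with ampicillin through the bla β-lactamase gene. It also carries lacI under the lacIq promoter, so it supplies its own repressor.

Expression is driven by the hybrid trc promoter with an adjacent lac operator, which makes transcription IPTG-inducible. Downstream lie the rrnG antiterminator and a translation-enhancing minicistron with its own ribosome binding site. The N-terminal leader supplied by the backbone contains a His tag (which the annotation software matched as a fragment of a composite tag), the T7 gene 10 leader, and the Xpress epitope with an enterokinase cleavage site. Transcription ends at the rrnB T1 and T2 terminators.

The insert is listed at 1,608 bp. The automated annotation labels the toxin coding region as the homologous pneumolysin (ply), a similarity match rather than the true identity. According to the depositor, the ILY gene is codon optimized and had all native cysteines removed before further changes were made. The variant carries A221C and N404C, and the "lock" in its name suggests an engineered disulfide, although the record does not say so explicitly. It also carries E337A, N338A, K341A and N342A, apparently the "no charge" substitutions. The cloning sites are not recorded. The plasmid is used to express and purify this ILY variant, and the associated study examined the structural basis of cytolysin activity and membrane specificity.
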