Addgene plasmid #160525: pTricHis-ILY-HB1lock-no charge
Purpose: Expression of inserted ILY variant
Depositing lab: Doryen Bubeck. Depositing organization: Imperial College London. Publication: Structural basis for tuning activity and membrane specificity of bacterial cytolysins. Shah NR, Voisin TB, Parsons ES, Boyd CM, Hoogenboom BW, Bubeck D. Nat Commun. 2020 Nov 16;11(1):5818. doi: 10.1038/s41467-020-19482-6. PubMed 33199689.
Backbone
  Vector backbone: pTricHisA
  Backbone manufacturer: ThermoFisher
  Vector type: Bacterial Expression
Growth in bacteria
  Bacterial resistance: Ampicillin, 100 μg/mL
  Growth temperature: 37°C
  Growth strain: DH5alpha
  Growth instructions: Depositor recommends using BL21 (DE3) for protein expression and purification.
  Copy number: High Copy
Gene/Insert
  Gene/Insert name: ILY-HB1lock-no charge
  Species: Streptococcus intermedius
  Insert size (bp): 1608
  Mutation: A221C, N404C, E337A, N338A, K341A, N342A
  Tag / fusion protein: His-Tag (N terminal on backbone)
  Cloning method: Restriction Enzyme; 5′ cloning site Unknown (unknown if destroyed); 3′ cloning site Unknown (unknown if destroyed)
Terms and licenses: Academic/Nonprofit Terms; Industry Terms: Not Available to Industry
Depositor comments: ILY gene is codon optimized, and all native Cys removed, before additional mutations were added.
How to cite: pTricHis-ILY-HB1lock-no charge was a gift from Doryen Bubeck (Addgene plasmid # 160525 ; http://n2t.net/addgene:160525 ; RRID:Addgene_160525)
